Addgene plasmid #154916: pCW57.1 hPHGDH
Purpose: Doxycyclin inducible expression of human PHGDH
Depositing lab: Richard Possemato. Depositing organization: NYU Grossman School of Medicine. Publication: Richard Possemato Lab plasmids. Richard Possemato. Richard Possemato Lab plasmids PubMed 32446203.
Backbone
  Vector backbone: pCW57.1
  Backbone size w/o insert (bp): 15200
  Total vector size (bp): 16800
  Vector type: Mammalian Expression, Lentiviral
  Selectable markers: Puromycin
Growth in bacteria
  Bacterial resistance: Ampicillin, 100 μg/mL
  Growth temperature: 37°C
  Growth strain: NEB Stable
  Copy number: High Copy
Gene/Insert
  Gene/Insert name: PHGDH (alt name: 3PGDH, Phosphoglycerate dehydrogenase)
  Species: H. sapiens (human)
  Insert size (bp): 1600
  GenBank ID: NM_006623.4
  Entrez Gene: PHGDH (a.k.a. 3-PGDH, 3PGDH, HEL-S-113, NLS, NLS1, PDG, PGAD, PGD, PGDH, PHGDHD, SERA)
  Cloning method: Restriction Enzyme; 5′ cloning site NheI (not destroyed); 3′ cloning site BamHI (not destroyed)
  Sequencing primers: 5′ AGCTCGTTTAGTGAACCGTCAGATC; 3′ GAACGGACGTGAAGAATGTG
Terms and licenses: Academic/Nonprofit Terms; Industry Terms: Not Available to Industry
How to cite: pCW57.1 hPHGDH was a gift from Richard Possemato (Addgene plasmid # 154916 ; http://n2t.net/addgene:154916 ; RRID:Addgene_154916)
