[The description below was written by a language model from this plasmid's Addgene catalogue record and pLannotate feature annotations shown in this document.]
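Description:
pCW57.1 hPHGDH is a self-inactivating HIV-1-based lentiviral vector for doxycycline-inducible expression of human phosphoglycerate dehydrogenase (PHGDH, also called 3PGDH) in mammalian cells. It is maintained in E. coli through a high-copy ColE1/pUC-type origin and an ampicillin resistance gene (β-lactamase). The viral portion has the layout typical of third-generation transfer plasmids. An RSV promoter fused to a truncated 5' LTR drives genomic RNA production. This is followed by the Ψ packaging signal with a gag fragment, the Rev response element for Rev-dependent nuclear export, and the cPPT/CTS. A WPRE and a ΔU3 3' LTR lie downstream, and the ΔU3 deletion disables LTR promoter activity after integration. An SV40 poly(A) signal and SV40 origin lie beyond the 3' LTR.

The payload is an all-in-one Tet-On system. The PHGDH coding sequence, cloned between NheI and BamHI sites, sits under a tight TRE promoter made of seven tet operators upstream of a minimal CMV promoter. Downstream, a constitutive human PGK promoter drives the puromycin resistance gene followed by an rtTA3-type reverse tetracycline transactivator carrying VP16-derived activation repeats. The two appear to be expressed from one transcript, although the feature table does not annotate the element linking them. Transduced cells can therefore be selected with puromycin, and the transactivator switches on PHGDH only when doxycycline is present. PHGDH catalyses the first step of the phosphorylated serine biosynthesis pathway, so the construct suits controlled overexpression or rescue experiments on serine metabolism.

The catalogue lists a total size of about 16.8 kb, whereas the sequenced record behind the feature table is 9,265 nt, a discrepancy the record does not explain.
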