Features (pLannotate 1.2.2; 26 found; start..end, strand, type, name):
      1..22      +  protein_bind   CAP binding site: CAP binding activates transcription in the presence of cAMP. E. coli catabolite activator protein
     37..67      +  promoter       lac promoter: promoter for the E. coli lac operon
     75..91      +  protein_bind   lac operator: The lac repressor binds to the lac operator to inhibit transcription in E. coli. This inhibition can be relieved by adding lactose or isopropyl-β-D-thiogalactopyranoside (IPTG). lac repressor encoded by lacI
    136..154     +  promoter       T3 promoter: promoter for bacteriophage T3 RNA polymerase
    182..408     +  promoter       RSV promoter: Rous sarcoma virus enhancer/promoter
    409..589     +  LTR            5' LTR (truncated): truncated 5' long terminal repeat (LTR) from HIV-1
    636..761     +  misc_feature   HIV-1 Ψ: packaging signal of human immunodeficiency virus type 1
    745..1108    +  CDS            HIV-1 gag (fragment): gag protein from human immunodeficiency virus 1; gag
   1254..1487    +  misc_feature   RRE: The Rev response element (RRE) of HIV-1 allows for Rev-dependent mRNA export from the nucleus to the cytoplasm.
   1864..1888    +  CDS            Rev (fragment): human immunodeficiency virus 1 (HIV-1) Rev protein; rev; enhances nuclear export of unspliced and incompletely spliced viral mRNAs
   1929..2046    +  misc_feature   cPPT/CTS: central polypurine tract and central termination sequence of HIV-1
   2100..2414    +  promoter       tight TRE promoter: Tet-responsive promoter PTight, consisting of seven tet operator sequences followed by the minimal CMV promoter
   2440..4038    +  CDS            PHGDH: SERA_HUMAN - Also known as PGDH3. Experimental evidence at protein level: Swiss-Prot protein existence level 1. Catalyzes the reversible oxidation of 3-phospho-D-glycerate to 3-phosphonooxypyruvate, the first step of the phosphorylated L- serine biosynthesis pathway. Also catalyzes the reversible oxidation of 2-hydroxyglutarate to 2-oxoglutarate and the reversible oxidation of (S)-malate to oxaloacetate. From Homo sapiens (Human).
   4095..4605    +  promoter       hPGK promoter: human phosphoglycerate kinase 1 promoter
   4615..5211    +  CDS            PuroR (fragment): puromycin N-acetyltransferase; pac from Streptomyces; confers resistance to puromycin
   5266..5963    +  CDS            rtTA3 (fragment): reverse tetracycline transactivator 3 activates expression from Tet-responsive promoters in the presence of doxycycline
   5893..6003    +  CDS            VP48: 3 tandem repeats of the minimal activation domain of herpes simplex virus VP16 (Cheng et al., 2013)
   6039..6587    +  misc_feature   WPRE (fragment): woodchuck hepatitis virus posttranscriptional regulatory element
   6613..6684    +  CDS            nef (fragment): NEF_HV1Z2 - Experimental evidence at protein level: Swiss-Prot protein existence level 1. Extracellular Nef protein targets CD4(+) T-lymphocytes for apoptosis by interacting with CXCR4 surface receptors. From Human immunodeficiency virus type 1 group M subtype D (isolate Z2/CDC-Z34) (HIV-1).
   6686..6919    +  LTR            3' LTR (ΔU3): self-inactivating 3' long terminal repeat (LTR) from HIV-1
   6991..7112    +  polyA_signal   SV40 poly(A) signal: SV40 polyadenylation signal
   7152..7287    +  rep_origin     SV40 ori: SV40 origin of replication
   7295..7358    +  promoter       AmpR promoter: bla
   7359..8219    +  CDS            AmpR: β-lactamase; bla; confers resistance to ampicillin, carbenicillin, and related antibiotics
   8390..8978    +  rep_origin     ori: high-copy-number ColE1/pMB1/pBR322/pUC origin of replication
   9161..9253    +  CDS            lacI (fragment): lac repressor; lacI; The lac repressor binds to the lac operator to inhibit transcription in E. coli. This inhibition can be relieved by adding lactose or isopropyl-β-D-thiogalactopyranoside (IPTG).
>Addgene plasmid #154916 | pCW57.1 hPHGDH | addgene full sequence | sequence record 308065 | Addgene NGS Result
TAATGTGAGTTAGCTCACTCATTAGGCACCCCAGGCTTTACACTTTATGCTTCCGGCTCGTATGTTGTGT
GGAATTGTGAGCGGATAACAATTTCACACAGGAAACAGCTATGACCATGATTACGCCAAGCGCGCAATTA
ACCCTCACTAAAGGGAACAAAAGCTGGAGCTGCAAGCTTAATGTAGTCTTATGCAATACTCTTGTAGTCT
TGCAACATGGTAACGATGAGTTAGCAACATGCCTTACAAGGAGAGAAAAAGCACCGTGCATGCCGATTGG
TGGAAGTAAGGTGGTACGATCGTGCCTTATTAGGAAGGCAACAGACGGGTCTGACATGGATTGGACGAAC
CACTGAATTGCCGCATTGCAGAGATATTGTATTTAAGTGCCTAGCTCGATACATAAACGGGTCTCTCTGG
TTAGACCAGATCTGAGCCTGGGAGCTCTCTGGCTAACTAGGGAACCCACTGCTTAAGCCTCAATAAAGCT
TGCCTTGAGTGCTTCAAGTAGTGTGTGCCCGTCTGTTGTGTGACTCTGGTAACTAGAGATCCCTCAGACC
CTTTTAGTCAGTGTGGAAAATCTCTAGCAGTGGCGCCCGAACAGGGACTTGAAAGCGAAAGGGAAACCAG
AGGAGCTCTCTCGACGCAGGACTCGGCTTGCTGAAGCGCGCACGGCAAGAGGCGAGGGGCGGCGACTGGT
GAGTACGCCAAAAATTTTGACTAGCGGAGGCTAGAAGGAGAGAGATGGGTGCGAGAGCGTCAGTATTAAG
CGGGGGAGAATTAGATCGCGATGGGAAAAAATTCGGTTAAGGCCAGGGGGAAAGAAAAAATATAAATTAA
AACATATAGTATGGGCAAGCAGGGAGCTAGAACGATTCGCAGTTAATCCTGGCCTGTTAGAAACATCAGA
AGGCTGTAGACAAATACTGGGACAGCTACAACCATCCCTTCAGACAGGATCAGAAGAACTTAGATCATTA
TATAATACAGTAGCAACCCTCTATTGTGTGCATCAAAGGATAGAGATAAAAGACACCAAGGAAGCTTTAG
ACAAGATAGAGGAAGAGCAAAACAAAAGTAAGACCACCGCACAGCAAGCGGCCGCTGATCTTCAGACCTG
GAGGAGGAGATATGAGGGACAATTGGAGAAGTGAATTATATAAATATAAAGTAGTAAAAATTGAACCATT
AGGAGTAGCACCCACCAAGGCAAAGAGAAGAGTGGTGCAGAGAGAAAAAAGAGCAGTGGGAATAGGAGCT
TTGTTCCTTGGGTTCTTGGGAGCAGCAGGAAGCACTATGGGCGCAGCGTCAATGACGCTGACGGTACAGG
CCAGACAATTATTGTCTGGTATAGTGCAGCAGCAGAACAATTTGCTGAGGGCTATTGAGGCGCAACAGCA
TCTGTTGCAACTCACAGTCTGGGGCATCAAGCAGCTCCAGGCAAGAATCCTGGCTGTGGAAAGATACCTA
AAGGATCAACAGCTCCTGGGGATTTGGGGTTGCTCTGGAAAACTCATTTGCACCACTGCTGTGCCTTGGA
ATGCTAGTTGGAGTAATAAATCTCTGGAACAGATTTGGAATCACACGACCTGGATGGAGTGGGACAGAGA
AATTAACAATTACACAAGCTTAATACACTCCTTAATTGAAGAATCGCAAAACCAGCAAGAAAAGAATGAA
CAAGAATTATTGGAATTAGATAAATGGGCAAGTTTGTGGAATTGGTTTAACATAACAAATTGGCTGTGGT
ATATAAAATTATTCATAATGATAGTAGGAGGCTTGGTAGGTTTAAGAATAGTTTTTGCTGTACTTTCTAT
AGTGAATAGAGTTAGGCAGGGATATTCACCATTATCGTTTCAGACCCACCTCCCAACCCCGAGGGGACAA
TTCTCGACCTCGAGACAAATGGCAGTATTCATCCACAATTTTAAAAGAAAAGGGGGGATTGGGGGGTACA
GTGCAGGGGAAAGAATAGTAGACATAATAGCAACAGACATACAAACTAAAGAATTACAAAAACAAATTAC
AAAAATTCAAAATTTTCGGGTTTATTACAGGGACAGCAGAGATCCACTTTGGCCGCGAATCGATATGTCG
AGTTTACTCCCTATCAGTGATAGAGAACGTATGTCGAGTTTACTCCCTATCAGTGATAGAGAACGATGTC
GAGTTTACTCCCTATCAGTGATAGAGAACGTATGTCGAGTTTACTCCCTATCAGTGATAGAGAACGTATG
TCGAGTTTACTCCCTATCAGTGATAGAGAACGTATGTCGAGTTTATCCCTATCAGTGATAGAGAACGTAT
GTCGAGTTTACTCCCTATCAGTGATAGAGAACGTATGTCGAGGTAGGCGTGTACGGTGGGAGGCCTATAT
AAGCAGAGCTCGTTTAGTGAACCGTCAGATCGCCTGGAGAATTGGCTAGCACCGGTGCAATGGCTTTTGC
AAATCTGCGGAAAGTGCTCATCAGTGACAGCCTGGACCCTTGCTGCCGGAAGATCTTGCAAGATGGAGGG
CTGCAGGTGGTGGAAAAGCAGAACCTCAGTAAGGAAGAACTTATCGCGGAGCTGCAGGACTGTGAAGGCC
TTATTGTTCGCTCTGCCACCAAGGTGACCGCTGATGTCATCAACGCAGCTGAGAAACTCCAGGTGGTGGG
CAGGGCTGGCACAGGTGTGGACAATGTGGATCTGGAGGCCGCAACAAGGAAGGGCATCTTGGTTATGAAC
ACCCCCAATGGGAACAGCCTCAGTGCCGCAGAACTCACTTGTGGAATGATCATGTGCCTGGCCAGGCAGA
TTCCCCAGGCGACGGCTTCGATGAAGGACGGCAAATGGGAGCGGAAGAAGTTCATGGGAACAGAGCTGAA
TGGAAAGACCCTGGGAATTCTTGGCCTGGGCAGGATTGGGAGAGAGGTAGCTACCCGGATGCAGTCCTTT
GGGATGAAGACTATAGGGTATGACCCCATCATTTCCCCAGAGGTCTCGGCCTCCTTTGGTGTTCAGCAGC
TGCCCCTGGAGGAGATCTGGCCTCTCTGTGATTTCATCACTGTGCACACTCCTCTCCTGCCCTCCACGAC
AGGCTTGCTGAATGACAACACCTTTGCCCAGTGCAAGAAGGGGGTGCGTGTGGTGAACTGTGCCCGTGGA
GGGATCGTGGACGAAGGCGCCCTGCTCCGGGCCCTGCAGTCTGGCCAGTGTGCCGGGGCTGCACTGGACG
TGTTTACGGAAGAGCCGCCACGGGACCGGGCCTTGGTGGACCATGAGAATGTCATCAGCTGTCCCCACCT
GGGTGCCAGCACCAAGGAGGCTCAGAGCCGCTGTGGGGAGGAAATTGCTGTTCAGTTCGTGGACATGGTG
AAGGGGAAATCTCTCACGGGGGTTGTGAATGCCCAGGCCCTTACCAGTGCCTTCTCTCCACACACCAAGC
CTTGGATTGGTCTGGCAGAAGCTCTGGGGACACTGATGCGAGCCTGGGCTGGGTCCCCCAAAGGGACCAT
CCAGGTGATAACACAGGGAACATCCCTGAAGAATGCTGGGAACTGCCTAAGCCCCGCAGTCATTGTCGGC
CTCCTGAAAGAGGCTTCCAAGCAGGCGGATGTGAACTTGGTGAACGCTAAGCTGCTGGTGAAAGAGGCTG
GCCTCAATGTCACCACCTCCCACAGCCCTGCTGCACCAGGGGAGCAAGGCTTCGGGGAATGCCTCCTGGC
CGTGGCCCTGGCAGGCGCCCCTTACCAGGCTGTGGGCTTGGTCCAAGGCACTACACCTGTACTGCAGGGG
CTCAATGGAGCTGTCTTCAGGCCAGAAGTGCCTCTCCGCAGGGACCTGCCCCTGCTCCTATTCCGGACTC
AGACCTCTGACCCTGCAATGCTGCCTACCATGATTGGCCTCCTGGCAGAGGCAGGCGTGCGGCTGCTGTC
CTACCAGACTTCACTGGTGTCAGATGGGGAGACCTGGCACGTCATGGGCATCTCCTCCTTGCTGCCCAGC
CTGGAAGCGTGGAAGCAGCATGTGACTGAAGCCTTCCAGTTCCACTTCTAACCTTGGAGCTCACTGGTCC
CTGCCTCTGGGGCTTTTCTGAACAATTCGGATCCGGGGTTGGGGTTGCGCCTTTTCCAAGGCAGCCCTGG
GTTTGCGCAGGGACGCGGCTGCTCTGGGCGTGGTTCCGGGAAACGCAGCGGCGCCGACCCTGGGTCTCGC
ACATTCTTCACGTCCGTTCGCAGCGTCACCCGGATCTTCGCCGCTACCCTTGTGGGCCCCCCGGCGACGC
TTCCTGCTCCGCCCCTAAGTCGGGAAGGTTCCTTGCGGTTCGCGGCGTGCCGGACGTGACAAACGGAAGC
CGCACGTCTCACTAGTACCCTCGCAGACGGACAGCGCCAGGGAGCAATGGCAGCGCGCCGACCGCGATGG
GCTGTGGCCAATAGCGGCTGCTCAGCAGGGCGCGCCGAGAGCAGCGGCCGGGAAGGGGCGGTGCGGGAGG
CGGGGTGTGGGGCGGTAGTGTGGGCCCTGTTCCTGCCCGCGCGGTGTTCCGCATTCTGCAAGCCTCCGGA
GCGCACGTCGGCAGTCGGCTCCCTCGTTGACCGAATCACCGACCTCTCTCCCCAGCAATTCACCATGACC
GAGTACAAGCCCACGGTGCGCCTCGCCACCCGCGACGACGTCCCCAGGGCCGTACGCACCCTCGCCGCCG
CGTTCGCCGACTACCCCGCCACGCGCCACACCGTCGATCCGGACCGCCACATCGAGCGGGTCACCGAGCT
GCAAGAACTCTTCCTCACGCGCGTCGGGCTCGACATCGGCAAGGTGTGGGTCGCGGACGACGGCGCCGCG
GTGGCGGTCTGGACCACGCCGGAGAGCGTCGAAGCGGGGGCGGTGTTCGCCGAGATCGGCCCGCGCATGG
CCGAGTTGAGCGGTTCCCGGCTGGCCGCGCAGCAACAGATGGAAGGCCTCCTGGCGCCGCACCGGCCCAA
GGAGCCCGCGTGGTTCCTGGCCACCGTCGGCGTCTCGCCCGACCACCAGGGCAAGGGTCTGGGCAGCGCC
GTCGTGCTCCCCGGAGTGGAGGCGGCCGAGCGCGCCGGGGTGCCCGCCTTCCTGGAGACCTCCGCGCCCC
GCAACCTCCCCTTCTACGAGCGGCTCGGCTTCACCGTCACCGCCGACGTCGAGGTGCCCGAAGGACCGCG
CACCTGGTGCATGACCCGCAAGCCCGGTGCCGAAGGTAGAGGTTCTCTCCTCACTTGTGGTGATGTTGAA
GAAAACCCTGGTCCAATGTCTAGACTGGACAAGAGCAAAGTCATAAACGGAGCTCTGGAATTACTCAATG
GTGTCGGTATCGAAGGCCTGACGACAAGGAAACTCGCTCAAAAGCTGGGAGTTGAGCAGCCTACCCTGTA
CTGGCACGTGAAGAACAAGCGGGCCCTGCTCGATGCCCTGCCAATCGAGATGCTGGACAGGCATCATACC
CACTTCTGCCCCCTGGAAGGCGAGTCATGGCAAGACTTTCTGCGGAACAACGCCAAGTCATACCGCTGTG
CTCTCCTCTCACATCGCGACGGGGCTAAAGTGCATCTCGGCACCCGCCCAACAGAGAAACAGTACGAAAC
CCTGGAAAATCAGCTCGCGTTCCTGTGTCAGCAAGGCTTCTCCCTGGAGAACGCACTGTACGCTCTGTCC
GCCGTGGGCCACTTTACACTGGGCTGCGTATTGGAGGAACAGGAGCATCAAGTAGCAAAAGAGGAAAGAG
AGACACCTACCACCGATTCTATGCCCCCACTTCTGAGACAAGCAATTGAGCTGTTCGACCGGCAGGGAGC
CGAACCTGCCTTCCTTTTCGGCCTGGAACTAATCATATGTGGCCTGGAGAAACAGCTAAAGTGCGAAAGC
GGCGGGCCGACCGACGCCCTTGACGATTTTGACTTAGACATGCTCCCAGCCGATGCCCTTGACGACTTTG
ACCTTGATATGCTGCCTGCTGACGCTCTTGACGATTTTGACCTTGACATGCTCCCCGGGTAACTAAGTAA
GGATCGATCCAAGATATCGTATTCTTAACTATGTTGCTCCTTTTACGCTATGTGGATACGCTGCTTTAAT
GCCTTTGTATCATGCTATTGCTTCCCGTATGGCTTTCATTTTCTCCTCCTTGTATAAATCCTGGTTGCTG
TCTCTTTATGAGGAGTTGTGGCCCGTTGTCAGGCAACGTGGCGTGGTGTGCACTGTGTTTGCTGACGCAA
CCCCCACTGGTTGGGGCATTGCCACCACCTGTCAGCTCCTTTCCGGGACTTTCGCTTTCCCCCTCCCTAT
TGCCACGGCGGAACTCATCGCCGCCTGCCTTGCCCGCTGCTGGACAGGGGCTCGGCTGTTGGGCACTGAC
AATTCCGTGGTGTTGTCGGGGAAGCTGACGTCCTTTCCATGGCTGCTCGCCTGTGTTGCCACCTGGATTC
TGCGCGGGACGTCCTTCTGCTACGTCCCTTCGGCCCTCAATCCAGCGGACCTTCCTTCCCGCGGCCTGCT
GCCGGCTCTGCGGCCTCTTCCGCGTCTTCGCCTTCGCCCTCAGACGAGTCGGATCTCCCTTTGGGCCGCC
TCCCCGCCTGTTTCGCCTCGGCGTCCGGACTAGAGGTACCTTTAAGACCAATGACTTACAAGGCAGCTGT
AGATCTTAGCCACTTTTTAAAAGAAAAGGGGGGACTGGAAGGGCTAATTCACTCCCAACGAAGACAAGAT
CTGCTTTTTGCTTGTACTGGGTCTCTCTGGTTAGACCAGATCTGAGCCTGGGAGCTCTCTGGCTAACTAG
GGAACCCACTGCTTAAGCCTCAATAAAGCTTGCCTTGAGTGCTTCAAGTAGTGTGTGCCCGTCTGTTGTG
TGACTCTGGTAACTAGAGATCCCTCAGACCCTTTTAGTCAGTGTGGAAAATCTCTAGCAGTAGTAGTTCA
TGTCATCTTATTATTCAGTATTTATAACTTGCAAAGAAATGAATATCAGAGAGTGAGAGGAACTTGTTTA
TTGCAGCTTATAATGGTTACAAATAAAGCAATAGCATCACAAATTTCACAAATAAAGCATTTTTTTCACT
GCATTCTAGTTGTGGTTTGTCCAAACTCATCAATGTATCTTATCATGTCTGGCTCTAGCTATCCCGCCCC
TAACTCCGCCCATCCCGCCCCTAACTCCGCCCAGTTCCGCCCATTCTCCGCCCCATGGCTGACTAATTTT
TTTTATTTATGCAGAGGCCGAGGCCGCCTCGGCCTCTGAGCTATTCCAGAAGTAGTGAGGAGGCTTTTTT
GGAGGCCTTTCAAATATGTATCCGCTCATGAGACAATAACCCTGATAAATGCTTCAATAATATTGAAAAA
GGAAGAGTATGAGTATTCAACATTTCCGTGTCGCCCTTATTCCCTTTTTTGCGGCATTTTGCCTTCCTGT
TTTTGCTCACCCAGAAACGCTGGTGAAAGTAAAAGATGCTGAAGATCAGTTGGGTGCACGAGTGGGTTAC
ATCGAACTGGATCTCAACAGCGGTAAGATCCTTGAGAGTTTTCGCCCCGAAGAACGTTTTCCAATGATGA
GCACTTTTAAAGTTCTGCTATGTGGCGCGGTATTATCCCGTATTGACGCCGGGCAAGAGCAACTCGGTCG
CCGCATACACTATTCTCAGAATGACTTGGTTGAGTACTCACCAGTCACAGAAAAGCATCTTACGGATGGC
ATGACAGTAAGAGAATTATGCAGTGCTGCCATAACCATGAGTGATAACACTGCGGCCAACTTACTTCTGA
CAACGATCGGAGGACCGAAGGAGCTAACCGCTTTTTTGCACAACATGGGGGATCATGTAACTCGCCTTGA
TCGTTGGGAACCGGAGCTGAATGAAGCCATACCAAACGACGAGCGTGACACCACGATGCCTGTAGCAATG
GCAACAACGTTGCGCAAACTATTAACTGGCGAACTACTTACTCTAGCTTCCCGGCAACAATTAATAGACT
GGATGGAGGCGGATAAAGTTGCAGGACCACTTCTGCGCTCGGCCCTTCCGGCTGGCTGGTTTATTGCTGA
TAAATCTGGAGCCGGTGAGCGTGGGTCTCGCGGTATCATTGCAGCACTGGGGCCAGATGGTAAGCCCTCC
CGTATCGTAGTTATCTACACGACGGGGAGTCAGGCAACTATGGATGAACGAAATAGACAGATCGCTGAGA
TAGGTGCCTCACTGATTAAGCATTGGTAACTGTCAGACCAAGTTTACTCATATATACTTTAGATTGATTT
AAAACTTCATTTTTAATTTAAAAGGATCTAGGTGAAGATCCTTTTTGATAATCTCATGACCAAAATCCCT
TAACGTGAGTTTTCGTTCCACTGAGCGTCAGACCCCGTAGAAAAGATCAAAGGATCTTCTTGAGATCCTT
TTTTTCTGCGCGTAATCTGCTGCTTGCAAACAAAAAAACCACCGCTACCAGCGGTGGTTTGTTTGCCGGA
TCAAGAGCTACCAACTCTTTTTCCGAAGGTAACTGGCTTCAGCAGAGCGCAGATACCAAATACTGTTCTT
CTAGTGTAGCCGTAGTTAGGCCACCACTTCAAGAACTCTGTAGCACCGCCTACATACCTCGCTCTGCTAA
TCCTGTTACCAGTGGCTGCTGCCAGTGGCGATAAGTCGTGTCTTACCGGGTTGGACTCAAGACGATAGTT
ACCGGATAAGGCGCAGCGGTCGGGCTGAACGGGGGGTTCGTGCACACAGCCCAGCTTGGAGCGAACGACC
TACACCGAACTGAGATACCTACAGCGTGAGCTATGAGAAAGCGCCACGCTTCCCGAAGGGAGAAAGGCGG
ACAGGTATCCGGTAAGCGGCAGGGTCGGAACAGGAGAGCGCACGAGGGAGCTTCCAGGGGGAAACGCCTG
GTATCTTTATAGTCCTGTCGGGTTTCGCCACCTCTGACTTGAGCGTCGATTTTTGTGATGCTCGTCAGGG
GGGCGGAGCCTATGGAAAAACGCCAGCAACGCGGCCTTTTTACGGTTCCTGGCCTTTTGCTGGCCTTTTG
CTCACATGTTCTTTCCTGCGTTATCCCCTGATTCTGTGGATAACCGTATTACCGCCTTTGAGTGAGCTGA
TACCGCTCGCCGCAGCCGAACGACCGAGCGCAGCGAGTCAGTGAGCGAGGAAGCGGAAGAGCGCCCAATA
CGCAAACCGCCTCTCCCCGCGCGTTGGCCGATTCATTAATGCAGCTGGCACGACAGGTTTCCCGACTGGA
AAGCGGGCAGTGAGCGCAACGCAAT
